Addgene plasmid #8976: pcDNA3-HA-ERK2 L232A
Depositing lab: John Blenis. Publication: Spatially separate docking sites on ERK2 regulate distinct signaling events in vivo. Dimitri CA, Dowdle W, MacKeigan JP, Blenis J, Murphy LO. Curr Biol. 2005 Jul 26. 15(14):1319-24. 10.1016/j.cub.2005.06.037 PubMed 16051177.
Backbone
  Vector backbone: pcDNA3.1
  Backbone size w/o insert (bp): 5400
  Vector type: Mammalian Expression
  Selectable markers: Neomycin (select with G418)
Growth in bacteria
  Bacterial resistance: Ampicillin, 100 μg/mL
  Growth temperature: 37°C
  Growth strain: DH5alpha
  Copy number: High Copy
Gene/Insert
  Gene/Insert name: ERK2
  Species: R. norvegicus (rat)
  Insert size (bp): 1200
  Mutation: L232A
  Entrez Gene: Mapk1 (a.k.a. ERK-2, ERT1, Erk2, p42-MAPK)
  Tag / fusion protein: HA (N terminal on insert)
  Cloning method: Restriction Enzyme; 5′ cloning site KpnI (not destroyed); 3′ cloning site BamHI (not destroyed)
  Sequencing primers: 5′ T7
Terms and licenses: Academic/Nonprofit Terms; Industry Terms: Not Available to Industry
Depositor comments: DEF-domain docking mutant.
How to cite: pcDNA3-HA-ERK2 L232A was a gift from John Blenis (Addgene plasmid # 8976 ; http://n2t.net/addgene:8976 ; RRID:Addgene_8976)
