[The description below was written by a language model from this plasmid's Addgene catalogue record.]
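Description:
pcDNA3-HA-ERK2 L232A is a mammalian expression plasmid built on a pcDNA3.1 backbone (about 5.4 kb without insert) that carries a mutant form of rat ERK2, the p42 MAP kinase encoded by Mapk1. It is maintained in E. coli as a high-copy plasmid under ampicillin selection. The backbone also provides a neomycin resistance marker, so transfected mammalian cells can be selected with G418 to obtain stable lines. No feature table accompanies the record and the promoter is not explicitly stated. Vectors of the pcDNA3 family normally drive the insert from the CMV immediate-early promoter, and the T7 primer listed for 5′ sequencing fits the T7 promoter site that lies just upstream of the polylinker in these vectors.

The insert is roughly 1.2 kb and was cloned between KpnI and BamHI sites, both of which remain intact. ERK2 carries an N-terminal HA epitope tag, which allows the exogenous kinase to be detected or immunoprecipitated separately from endogenous ERK. The defining feature is the L232A substitution, which the depositor describes as a DEF-domain docking mutant. It alters the ERK2 surface that engages substrates and partners through DEF-type docking motifs, a site distinct from the one that recognises D-domain motifs. According to the associated publication title, spatially separate docking sites on ERK2 regulate distinct signalling events in vivo. The construct is therefore suited to expressing this tagged mutant in mammalian cells, typically alongside wild-type ERK2 or other docking mutants, to determine which ERK2 interactions and downstream outputs depend on DEF-domain docking.
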