>Addgene plasmid #8976 | pcDNA3-HA-ERK2 L232A | addgene partial sequence | sequence record 17507 | 8976 with CMV-F
GCTTAGCGAGCTCTCTGGCTACTAGAGAACCCACTGCTTACTGGCTTATCGAAATTAATACGACTCACTA
TAGGGAGACCCAAGCTTGGTACCACGCGTCATATGGCTTACCCATACGATGTTCCAGATTACGCTAGCAT
GGCGGCGGCGGCGGCGGGCCCGGAGATGGTCCGCGGGCAGGTGTTCGACGTGGGGCCGCGCTACACTAAT
CTCTCGTACATCGGAGAAGGCGCCTACGGCATGGTTTGTTCTGCTTATGATAATCTCAACAAAGTTCGAG
TTGCTATCAAGAAAATCAGTCCTTTTGAGCACCAGACCTACTGTCAGAGAACCCTGAGAGAGATAAAAAT
CCTACTGCGCTTCAGACATGAGAACATCATCGGCATCAATGACATCATCCGGGCACCAACCATTGAGCAG
ATGAAAGATGTATATATAGTACAGGACCTCATGGAGACAGATCTTTACAAGCTCTTGAAGACACAGCACC
TCAGCAATGATCATATCTGCTATTTTCTTTATCAGATCCTGAGAGGATTAAAGTATATACATTCAGCTAA
TGTTCTGCACCGTGACCTCAAGCCTTCCAACCTCCTGCTGAACACCACTTGTGATCTCAAGATCTGTGAC
TTTGGCCTTGCCCGTGTTGCAGATCCAGACCATGATCATACAGGGTTCTTGACAGAGTATGTAGCCACGC
GTTGGTACAGAGCTCCAGAAATTATGTTGAATTCCAAGGGTTATACCAAGTCCATTGATATTTGGTCTGT
GGGCTGCATCCTGGCAGAGATGCTATCCAACAGGCCTATCTTCCCAGGAAAGCATTACGCTGACCAGCTG
AATCACATCCTGGGTATTCTTGGATCTCCATCACAGGAAGATCTGAATTGTATAATAAATTTAAAAGCTA
GAAACTATTTGCTTTCTCTCCCGCACAAAAATAGGGC
