>Addgene plasmid #8976 | pcDNA3-HA-ERK2 L232A | addgene partial sequence | sequence record 17508 | 8976 with T7
CCATACGATGTTCCGATTACGCTAGCATGGCGGCGGCGGCGGCGGGCCCGGAGATGGTCCGCGGGCAGGT
GTTCGACGTGGGGCCGCGCTACACTAATCTCTCGTACATCGGAGAAGGCGCCTACGGCATGGTTTGTTCT
GCTTATGATAATCTCAACAAAGTTCGAGTTGCTATCAAGAAAATCAGTCCTTTTGAGCACCAGACCTACT
GTCAGAGAACCCTGAGAGAGATAAAAATCCTACTGCGCTTCAGACATGAGAACATCATCGGCATCAATGA
CATCATCCGGGCACCAACCATTGAGCAGATGAAAGATGTATATATAGTACAGGACCTCATGGAGACAGAT
CTTTACAAGCTCTTGAAGACACAGCACCTCAGCAATGATCATATCTGCTATTTTCTTTATCAGATCCTGA
GAGGATTAAAGTATATACATTCAGCTAATGTTCTGCACCGTGACCTCAAGCCTTCCAACCTCCTGCTGAA
CACCACTTGTGATCTCAAGATCTGTGACTTTGGCCTTGCCCGTGTTGCAGATCCAGACCATGATCATACA
GGGTTCTTGACAGAGTATGTAGCCACGCGTTGGTACAGAGCTCCAGAAATTATGTTGAATTCCAAGGGTT
ATACCAAGTCCATTGATATTTGGTCTGTGGGCTGCATCCTGNCAGAGATGCTATCCAACAGGCCTATCTT
CCCAGGAAAGCATTACGCTGACCAGCTGAATCACATCCTGGGTATTCTTGGATCTCCCTC
